>Addgene plasmid #26316 | pcDNA3.2/V5 hsa-mir-888 | depositor partial sequence | sequence record 12400 | Author sequence
CTTCTGGTCCTGGCAATCATCCAGATAAACATAGAGTAGGTGAGAGATTCCTCACTTAGGGAGGCATATA
CCTTGGAGGGCAGTGGGCTAGACATGATCCAGGACTGATGAATAAATAAGTTCAGGGTTCAGACATCATG
CTGTGCTCAGAGGAGTGATGGAAGCTACAGGTGGAGAACACGCAAGATGCGACAGCACCTCCACAATTAG
CCATGTTGTGGGCAGTGCTCTACTCAAAAAGCTGTCAGTCACTTAGATTACATGTGACTGACACCTCTTT
GGGTGAAGGAAGGCTCCCCAAGTACACTTTTGTGGTGGTCCTCAGACTGGT
