>Addgene plasmid #26316 | pcDNA3.2/V5 hsa-mir-888 | addgene partial sequence | sequence record 32468 | 26316 with CMV-F
TAGCGACTCTCTGGCTACTGAGAACCCACTGCTTACTGGCTTATCGAAATTAATACGACTCACTATAGGG
AGACCCAAGCTGGCTAGTTAAGCTATCAACAAGTTTGTACAAAAAAGCAGGCTCATATGCTTCTGGTCCT
GGCAATCATCCAGATAAACATAGAGTAGGTGAGAGATTCCTCACTTAGGGAGGCATATACCTTGGAGGGC
AGTGGGCTAGACATGATCCAGGACTGATGAATAAATAAGTTCAGGGTTCAGACATCATGCTGTGCTCAGA
GGAGTGATGGAAGCTACAGGTGGAGAACACGCAAGATGCGACAGCACCTCCACAATTAGCCATGTTGTGG
GCAGTGCTCTACTCAAAAAGCTGTCAGTCACTTAGATTACATGTGACTGACACCTCTTTGGGTGAAGGAA
GGCTCCCCAAGTACACTTTTGTGGTGGTCCTCAGACTGGTAAGCTTACCCAGCTTTCTTGTACAAAGTGG
TTGATCTAGAGGGCCCGCGGTTCGAAGGTAAGCCTATCCCTAACCCTCTCCTCGGTCTCGATTCTACGCG
TACCGGTTAGTAATGAGTTTAAACGGGGGAGGCTAACTGAAACACGGAAGGAGACAATACCGGAAGGAAC
CCGCGCTATGACGGCAATAAAAAGACAGAATAAAACGCACGGGTGTTGGGTCGTTTGTTCATAAACGCGG
GGTTCGGTCCCAGGGCTGGCACTCTGTCGATACCCCACCGAGACCCCATTGGGGCCAATACGCCCGCGTT
TCTTCCTTTTCCCCACCCCACCCCCCAAGTTCGGGTGAAGGCCCAGGGCTCGCAGCCAACGTCGGGGCGG
CAGGCCCTGCCATAGCAGATCTGCGCACCTGGGGCTCTAGGGGGTATCCCC
[69 nt withheld, positions 892-960]
