[The description below was written by a language model from this plasmid's Addgene catalogue record.]
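Description:
pcDNA3.2/V5 hsa-mir-888 is a mammalian expression plasmid built on the commercial Gateway destination vector pcDNA3.2/V5-DEST (listed as 7711 bp without insert). It is propagated in E. coli under ampicillin selection, and it carries a neomycin resistance marker so that transfected mammalian cells can be selected with G418. The record does not include a feature table, so individual backbone elements are not itemised. The use of a CMV forward sequencing primer is consistent with the CMV promoter that drives expression in pcDNA3-series vectors, and the V5 reverse primer reflects the V5 epitope coding region that lies downstream of the recombination cassette in this backbone.

The insert is a 331 bp fragment of human genomic DNA containing the MIR888 locus. According to the depositor, the pre-miRNA hairpin was amplified together with roughly 100 nt of flanking sequence on each side, using primers with Gateway-compatible ends. The product was recombined first into the entry vector pDONR221 and then transferred into the destination vector. Including native flanking sequence gives a primary-transcript-like context, so that the transcript made in transfected cells can be recognised and processed by the endogenous miRNA biogenesis machinery into mature miRNA. Because the insert is a non-coding RNA, the downstream V5 tag is a backbone feature rather than a functional part of the payload.

The construct comes from a study that experimentally evaluated novel and previously annotated mammalian microRNA genes. It is suited to overexpressing hsa-mir-888 in cultured mammalian cells, for example to test whether the hairpin is authentically processed or to examine the effects of the mature miRNA.
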