Addgene plasmid #26316: pcDNA3.2/V5 hsa-mir-888
Depositing lab: David Bartel. Depositing organization: Whitehead Institute for Biomedical Research. Publication: Mammalian microRNAs: experimental evaluation of novel and previously annotated genes. Chiang HR, Schoenfeld LW, Ruby JG, Auyeung VC, Spies N, Baek D, Johnston WK, Russ C, Luo S, Babiarz JE, Blelloch R, Schroth GP, Nusbaum C, Bartel DP. Genes Dev. 2010 May 15. 24(10):992-1009. 10.1101/gad.1884710 PubMed 20413612.
Backbone
  Vector backbone: pcDNA3.2/V5-DEST
  Backbone manufacturer: Invitrogen
  Backbone size w/o insert (bp): 7711
  Vector type: Mammalian Expression
  Selectable markers: Neomycin (select with G418)
Growth in bacteria
  Bacterial resistance: Ampicillin, 100 μg/mL
  Growth temperature: 37°C
  Growth strain: DH5alpha
  Copy number: Unknown
Gene/Insert
  Gene/Insert name: hsa-mir-888 (alt names: mir 888; mir-888)
  Species: H. sapiens (human)
  Insert size (bp): 331
  Entrez Gene: MIR888 (a.k.a. MIRN888, hsa-mir-888)
  Cloning method: Gateway Cloning
  Sequencing primers: 5′ CMV-F; 3′ V5 reverse (5′-ACCGAGGAGAGGGTTAGGGAT-3′ )
Terms and licenses: Academic/Nonprofit Terms; Industry Terms: Not Available to Industry
Depositor comments: pre-miRNA hairpins and the surrounding regions were amplified from human genomic DNA using Pfu Polymerase and primers with Gateway (Invitrogen)- compatible ends designed to anneal about 100 nt upstream of and downstream from the miRNA hairpins. PCR products were inserted into Gateway vector pDONR221 and subsequently into pcDNA3.2/V5-DEST.
How to cite: pcDNA3.2/V5 hsa-mir-888 was a gift from David Bartel (Addgene plasmid # 26316 ; http://n2t.net/addgene:26316 ; RRID:Addgene_26316)
